>Addgene plasmid #237374 | pTCB-cetuxLC | addgene full sequence | sequence record 487852 | Addgene NGS Result
CTCGAGATGGGATGGTCATGTATCATCCTTTTTCTAGTAGCAACTGCAACCGGTGTACATTCCGACATCC
TGCTCACCCAGAGCCCGGTGATCCTGTCGGTCAGCCCCGGCGAGCGGGTGAGCTTCAGCTGCCGCGCCAG
CCAGTCGATCGGGACGAACATCCACTGGTACCAGCAGCGGACCAACGGCAGCCCCCGCCTGCTCATCAAG
TACGCGAGCGAGAGCATCAGCGGGATCCCCTCGCGGTTCAGCGGCAGCGGGAGCGGCACCGACTTCACCC
TGAGCATCAACAGCGTGGAGTCGGAGGACATCGCCGACTACTACTGCCAGCAGAACAACAACTGGCCGAC
GACCTTCGGCGCCGGGACCAAGCTGGAGCTCAAGCGCACCGTCGCCGCGCCCAGCGTGTTCATCTTCCCG
CCCAGCGACGAGCAGCTGAAGAGCGGCACGGCCAGCGTGGTCTGCCTGCTCAACAACTTCTACCCCCGGG
AGGCCAAGGTGCAGTGGAAGGTGGACAACGCCCTGCAGTCGGGGAACAGCCAGGAGAGCGTCACCGAGCA
GGACAGCAAGGACAGCACCTACAGCCTGTCGAGCACCCTCACGCTGAGCAAGGCCGACTACGAGAAGCAC
AAGGTGTACGCGTGCGAGGTGACCCACCAGGGCCTGAGCAGCCCCGTCACCAAGTCGTTCAACCGCGGAG
AATGCTGAGCTAGCTTGACTGACTGAGATACAGCGTACCTTCAGCTCACAGACATGATAAGATACATTGA
TGAGTTTGGACAAACCACAACTAGAATGCAGTGAAAAAAATGCTTTATTTGTGAAATTTGTGATGCTATT
GCTTTATTTGTAACCATTATAAGCTGCAATAAACAAGTTAACAACAACAATTGCATTCATTTTATGTTTC
AGGTTCAGGGGGAGGTGTGGGAGGTTTTTTAAAGCAAGTAAAACCTCTACAAATGTGGTATTGGCCCATC
TCTATCGGTATCGTAGCATAACCCCTTGGGGCCTCTAAACGGGTCTTGAGGGGTTTTTTGTGCCCCTCGG
GCCGGATTGCTATCTACCGGCATTGGCGCAGAAAAAAATGCCTGATGCGACGCTGCGCGTCTTATACTCC
CACATATGCCAGATTCAGCAACGGATACGGCTTCCCCAACTTGCCCACTTCCATACGTGTCCTCCTTACC
AGAAATTTATCCTTAAGGTCGTCAGCTATCCTGCAGGCGATCTCTCGATTTCGATCAAGACATTCCTTTA
ATGGTCTTTTCTGGACACCACTAGGGGTCAGAAGTAGTTCATCAAACTTTCTTCCCTCCCTAATCTCATT
GGTTACCTTGGGCTATCGAAACTTAATTAACCAGTCAAGTCAGCTACTTGGCGAGATCGACTTGTCTGGG
TTTCGACTACGCTCAGAATTGCGTCAGTCAAGTTCGATCTGGTCCTTGCTATTGCACCCGTTCTCCGATT
ACGAGTTTCATTTAAATCATGTGAGCAAAAGGCCAGCAAAAGGCCAGGAACCGTAAAAAGGCCGCGTTGC
TGGCGTTTTTCCATAGGCTCCGCCCCCCTGACGAGCATCACAAAAATCGACGCTCAAGTCAGAGGTGGCG
AAACCCGACAGGACTATAAAGATACCAGGCGTTTCCCCCTGGAAGCTCCCTCGTGCGCTCTCCTGTTCCG
ACCCTGCCGCTTACCGGATACCTGTCCGCCTTTCTCCCTTCGGGAAGCGTGGCGCTTTCTCATAGCTCAC
GCTGTAGGTATCTCAGTTCGGTGTAGGTCGTTCGCTCCAAGCTGGGCTGTGTGCACGAACCCCCCGTTCA
GCCCGACCGCTGCGCCTTATCCGGTAACTATCGTCTTGAGTCCAACCCGGTAAGACACGACTTATCGCCA
CTGGCAGCAGCCACTGGTAACAGGATTAGCAGAGCGAGGTATGTAGGCGGTGCTACAGAGTTCTTGAAGT
GGTGGCCTAACTACGGCTACACTAGAAGAACAGTATTTGGTATCTGCGCTCTGCTGAAGCCAGTTACCTT
CGGAAAAAGAGTTGGTAGCTCTTGATCCGGCAAACAAACCACCGCTGGTAGCGGTGGTTTTTTTGTTTGC
AAGCAGCAGATTACGCGCAGAAAAAAAGGATCTCAAGAAGATCCTTTGATCTTTTCTACGGGGTCTGACG
CTCAGTGGAACGAAAACTCACGTTAAGGGATTTTGGTCATGAGATTATCAAAAAGGATCTTCACCTAGAT
CCTTTTAAATTAAAAATGAAGTTTTAAATCAATCTAAAGTATATATGAGTAAACTTGGTCTGACAGTTAC
CAATGCTTAATCAGTGAGGCACCTATCTCAGCGATCTGTCTATTTCGTTCATCCATAGTTGCATTTAAAT
TTCCGAACTCTCCAAGGCCCTCGTCGGAAAATCTTCAAACCTTTCGTCCGATCCATCTTGCAGGCTACCT
CTCGAACGAACTATCGCAAGTCTCTTGGCCGGCCTTGCGCCTTGGCTATTGCTTGGCAGCGCCTATCGCC
AGGTATTACTCCAATCCCGAATATCCGAGATCGGGATCACCCGAGAGAAGTTCAACCTACATCCTCAATC
CCGATCTATCCGAGATCCGAGGAATATCGAAATCGGGGCGCGCCTGGTGTACCGAGAACGATCCTCTCAG
TGCGAGTCTCGACGATCCATATCGTTGCTTGGCAGTCAGCCAGTCGGAATCCAGCTTGGGACCCAGGAAG
TCCAATCGTCAGATATTGTACTCAAGCCTGGTCACGGCAGCGTACCGATCTGTTTAAACCTAGATATTGA
TAGTCTGATCGGTCAACGTATAATCGAGTCCTAGCTTTTGCAAACATCTATCAAGAGACAGGATCAGCAG
GAGGCTTTCGCATGAGTATTCAACATTTCCGTGTCGCCCTTATTCCCTTTTTTGCGGCATTTTGCCTTCC
TGTTTTTGCTCACCCAGAAACGCTGGTGAAAGTAAAAGATGCTGAAGATCAGTTGGGTGCGCGAGTGGGT
TACATCGAACTGGATCTCAACAGCGGTAAGATCCTTGAGAGTTTTCGCCCCGAAGAACGCTTTCCAATGA
TGAGCACTTTTAAAGTTCTGCTATGTGGCGCGGTATTATCCCGTATTGACGCCGGGCAAGAGCAACTCGG
TCGCCGCATACACTATTCTCAGAATGACTTGGTTGAGTATTCACCAGTCACAGAAAAGCATCTTACGGAT
GGCATGACAGTAAGAGAATTATGCAGTGCTGCCATAACCATGAGTGATAACACTGCGGCCAACTTACTTC
TGACAACGATTGGAGGACCGAAGGAGCTAACCGCTTTTTTGCACAACATGGGGGATCATGTAACTCGCCT
TGATCGTTGGGAACCGGAGCTGAATGAAGCCATACCAAACGACGAGCGTGACACCACGATGCCTGTAGCA
ATGGCAACAACCTTGCGTAAACTATTAACTGGCGAACTACTTACTCTAGCTTCCCGGCAACAGTTGATAG
ACTGGATGGAGGCGGATAAAGTTGCAGGACCACTTCTGCGCTCGGCCCTTCCGGCTGGCTGGTTTATTGC
TGATAAATCTGGAGCCGGTGAGCGTGGGTCTCGCGGTATCATTGCAGCACTGGGGCCAGATGGTAAGCCC
TCCCGTATCGTAGTTATCTACACGACGGGGAGTCAGGCAACTATGGATGAACGAAATAGACAGATCGCTG
AGATAGGTGCCTCACTGATTAAGCATTGGTAACCGATTCTAGGTGCATTGGCGCAGAAAAAAATGCCTGA
TGCGACGCTGCGCGTCTTATACTCCCACATATGCCAGATTCAGCAACGGATACGGCTTCCCCAACTTGCC
CACTTCCATACGTGTCCTCCTTACCAGAAATTTATCCTTAAGATCCCGAATCGTTTAAACTCGACTCTGG
CTCTATCGAATCTCCGTCGTTTCGAGCTTACGCGAACAGCCGTGGCGCTCATTTGCTCGTCGGGCATCGA
ATCTCGTCAGCTATCGTCAGCTTACCTTTTTGGCAGCGATCGCGGCTCCCGACATCTTGGACCATTAGCT
CCACAGGTATCTTCTTCCCTCTAGTGGTCATAACAGCAGCTTCAGCTACCTCTCAATTCAAAAAACCCCT
CAAGACCCGTTTAGAGGCCCCAAGGGGTTATGCTATCAATCGTTGCGTTACACACACAAAAAACCAACAC
ACATCCATCTTCGATGGATAGCGATTTTATTATCTAACTGCTGATCGAGTGTAGCCAGATCTAGTAATCA
ATTACGGGGTCATTAGTTCATAGCCCATATATGGAGTTCCGCGTTACATAACTTACGGTAAATGGCCCGC
CTGGCTGACCGCCCAACGACCCCCGCCCATTGACGTCAATAATGACGTATGTTCCCATAGTAACGCCAAT
AGGGACTTTCCATTGACGTCAATGGGTGGAGTATTTACGGTAAACTGCCCACTTGGCAGTACATCAAGTG
TATCATATGCCAAGTACGCCCCCTATTGACGTCAATGACGGTAAATGGCCCGCCTGGCATTATGCCCAGT
ACATGACCTTATGGGACTTTCCTACTTGGCAGTACATCTACGTATTAGTCATCGCTATTACCATGCTGAT
GCGGTTTTGGCAGTACATCAATGGGCGTGGATAGCGGTTTGACTCACGGGGATTTCCAAGTCTCCACCCC
ATTGACGTCAATGGGAGTTTGTTTTGGCACCAAAATCAACGGGACTTTCCAAAATGTCGTAACAACTCCG
CCCCATTGACGCAAATGGGCGGTAGGCGTGTACGGTGGGAGGTCTATATAAGCAGAGCTGGTTTAGTGAA
CCGTCAGATCGCCTGGAGACGCCATCCACGCTGTTTTGACCTCCATAGAAGACACCGGGACCGATCCAGC
CTCCCCTCGAAGCTTACATGTGGTACCGAGCTCGGATCCTGAGAACTTCAGGGTGAGTCTATGGGACCCT
TGATGTTTTCTTTCCCCTTCTTTTCTATGGTTAAGTTCATGTCATAGGAAGGGGAGAAGTAACAGGGTAC
ACATATTGACCAAATCAGGGTAATTTTGCATTTGTAATTTTAAAAAATGCTTTCTTCTTTTAATATACTT
TTTTGTTTATCTTATTTCTAATACTTTCCCTAATCTCTTTCTTTCAGGGCAATAATGATACAATGTATCA
TGCCTCTTTGCACCATTCTAAAGAATAACAGTGATAATTTCTGGGTTAAGGCAATAGCAATATTTCTGCA
TATAAATATTTCTGCATATAAATTGTAACTGATGTAAGAGGTTTCATATTGCTAATAGCAGCTACAATCC
AGCTACCATTCTGCTTTTATTTTATGGTTGGGATAAGGCTGGATTATTCTGAGTCCAAGCTAGGCCCTTT
TGCTAATCATGTTCATACCTCTTATCTTCCTCCCACAGCTCCTGGGCAACGTGCTGGTCTGTGTGCTGGC
CCATCACTTTGGCAAAGGCGGCCGCTGCCAAGCTTCCGAGCTCTCGAATTCAAAGGAGGTACCGCGATAT
CTAC
Features (pLannotate 1.2.2; 18 found; start..end, strand, type, name):
     25..348     +  CDS            Gm10881 (fragment): KV5A9_MOUSE - Experimental evidence at protein level: Swiss-Prot protein existence level 1. From Mus musculus (Mouse).
    385..705     +  CDS            IGKC: IGKC_HUMAN - Experimental evidence at protein level: Swiss-Prot protein existence level 1. Constant region of immunoglobulin light chains. Immunoglobulins, also known as antibodies, are membrane-bound or secreted glycoproteins produced by B lymphocytes. In the recognition phase of humoral immunity, the membrane-bound immunoglobulins serve as receptors which, upon binding of a specific antigen, trigger the clonal expansion and differentiation of B lymphocytes into immunoglobulins- secreting plasma cells. Secreted immunoglobulins mediate the effector phase of humoral immunity, which results in t
    758..879     -  polyA_signal   SV40 poly(A) signal: SV40 polyadenylation signal
    902..971     -  CDS            large T antigen (fragment): large T antigen from SV40 (simian virus 40)
    994..1040    +  terminator     T7 terminator: transcription terminator for bacteriophage T7 RNA polymerase
   1070..1206    +  terminator     rrnG terminator: transcription terminator from the E. coli ribosomal RNA rrnG operon (Albrechtsen et al., 1991)
   1251..1322    +  misc_feature   3' β-globin insulator: insulator downstream of the human β-globin locus (Farrell et al., 2002)
   1548..2136    -  rep_origin     ori: high-copy-number ColE1/pMB1/pBR322/pUC origin of replication
   2308..2372    -  CDS            bla(M) (fragment): β-lactamase lacking the signal sequence; bla(M); allows cytosolic expression of β-lactamase
   2882..3742    +  CDS            AmpR: β-lactamase; bla; confers resistance to ampicillin, carbenicillin, and related antibiotics
   3755..3891    +  terminator     rrnG terminator: transcription terminator from the E. coli ribosomal RNA rrnG operon (Albrechtsen et al., 1991)
   4043..4114    +  misc_feature   5' β-globin insulator: insulator upstream of the human β-globin locus (Farrell et al., 2002)
   4119..4165    -  terminator     T7 terminator: transcription terminator for bacteriophage T7 RNA polymerase
   4183..4231    -  polyA_signal   poly(A) signal: synthetic polyadenylation signal
   4312..4615    +  enhancer       CMV enhancer: human cytomegalovirus immediate early enhancer
   4688..4705    -  promoter       CMV promoter (fragment): human cytomegalovirus (CMV) immediate early promoter
   4768..4819    +  promoter       CMVd2 promoter: truncated human cytomegalovirus (CMV) immediate early promoter that yields moderately reduced expression relative to the full-length promoter
   4953..5428    +  intron         β-globin intron: internally truncated intron from human β-globin
