[The description below was written by a language model from this plasmid's Addgene catalogue record and pLannotate feature annotations shown in this document.]
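Description:
pTCB-cetuxLC is a mammalian expression plasmid of about 5.5 kb, built on the Twist Bioscience pTwist CMV BetaGlobin backbone, that encodes the light chain of the anti-EGFR antibody cetuximab. It is propagated in E. coli through a high-copy ColE1/pUC-type origin and selected with ampicillin via the β-lactamase (AmpR) gene. No mammalian selection marker is annotated, which is consistent with use in transient transfection.

The roughly 700 bp insert sits between retained XhoI and NheI sites. The feature table resolves it into a mouse-derived kappa variable region followed by the human kappa constant region (IGKC). This matches the chimeric nature of cetuximab, although the catalogue lists the insert species simply as human. Because the sequence is circular, the expression control elements annotated near the end of the record lie directly upstream of the coding sequence: the CMV immediate-early enhancer and promoter, followed by a truncated human β-globin intron, which typically improves transcript processing and expression. Downstream of the coding sequence is an SV40 polyadenylation signal. The cassette is bracketed by 5′ and 3′ β-globin insulator elements. T7 and rrnG terminators and a synthetic poly(A) signal flank it and help isolate it from read-through transcription from the bacterial backbone.

A light chain alone does not make a functional antibody, so this plasmid is presumably co-transfected with a matching heavy-chain construct to produce secreted recombinant protein. The associated publication concerns antibody–lectin chimeras for glyco-immune checkpoint blockade, suggesting that the light chain supplies the cetuximab-derived targeting arm of such molecules or of control antibodies, but the record does not specify the partner constructs or production cell line.
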