Addgene plasmid #237374: pTCB-cetuxLC
Purpose: pTwist CMV BetaGlobin encoding cetuximab light chain
Depositing lab: Carolyn Bertozzi & Jessica Stark. Depositing organization: Stanford University. Publication: Antibody-lectin chimeras for glyco-immune checkpoint blockade. Stark JC, Gray MA, Ibarlucea-Benitez I, Lustig M, Bond A, Cho B, Govil I, Luu T, Priestley MJ, Veth TS, Errington WJ, Bruncsics B, Ribi MK, Williams LA, Sarkar CA, Wisnovsky S, Riley NM, Morrissey MA, Valerius T, Ravetch JV, Bertozzi CR. Nat Biotechnol. 2025 Dec 16. doi: 10.1038/s41587-025-02884-6. PubMed 41402487.
Backbone
  Vector backbone: pTwist CMV BetaGlobin
  Backbone manufacturer: Twist Bioscience
  Backbone size w/o insert (bp): 4832
  Total vector size (bp): 5534
  Vector type: Mammalian Expression
Growth in bacteria
  Bacterial resistance: Ampicillin, 100 μg/mL
  Growth temperature: 37°C
  Growth strain: DH5alpha
  Copy number: High Copy
Gene/Insert
  Gene/Insert name: cetuximab light chain
  Species: H. sapiens (human)
  Insert size (bp): 702
  Promoter: CMV
  Cloning method: Restriction Enzyme; 5′ cloning site XhoI (not destroyed); 3′ cloning site NheI (not destroyed)
  Sequencing primers: 5′ N/A
Terms and licenses: Academic/Nonprofit Terms; Industry Terms: Not Available to Industry
Depositor comments: Please visit https://doi.org/10.1101/2022.10.26.513931 for bioRxiv preprint.
How to cite: pTCB-cetuxLC was a gift from Carolyn Bertozzi & Jessica Stark (Addgene plasmid # 237374 ; http://n2t.net/addgene:237374 ; RRID:Addgene_237374)
